>Addgene plasmid #169412 | Plasmid L5 attB:Psmyc double green | addgene full sequence | sequence record 332742 | Addgene NGS Result
GCCAGCCCGCCGACGGCGAGGGTTCCGACCGCTGCAACTCCCGGTGCAACCTTGTCCCGGTCTATTCTCT
TCACTGCACCAGCTCCAATCTGGTGTGAATGCCCCTCGTCTGTTCGCGCAGGCGGGGGGCTCTATTCGTT
TGTCAGCATCGAAAGTAGCCAGATCAGGGATGCGTTGCAACCGCGTATGCCCAGGTCAGAAGAGTCGCAC
AAGAGTTGCAGACCCCTGGAAAGAAAAATGGCCAGAGGGCGAAAACACCCTCTGACCAGCGGAGCGGGCG
ACGGGAATCGAACCCGCGTAGCTAGTTTGGAAGAATGGGTGTCTGCCGACCACATATATGGGCCGGTCAA
GATAGGTTTTTACCCCCTCTCGGCTGCATCCTCTAAGTGGAAAGAAATTGCAGGTCGTAGAAGCGCGTTG
AAGCCTGAGAGTTGCACAGGAGTTGCAACCCGGTAGCCTTGTTCACGACGAGAGGAGACCTAGGGATCCT
CCCAAGGACACTGAGTCCTAAAGAGGGGGGTTTCTTGTCAGTACGCGAAGAACCACGCCTGGCCGCGAGC
GCCAGCACCGCCGCTCTGTGCGGAGACCTGGGCACCAGCCCCGCCGCCGCCAGGAGCATTGCCGTTCCCG
CCAGCTAGCCACCTGACGTCGGGGGGGGGGGAGAGCCACGTTGTGTCTCAAAATCTCTGATGTTACATTG
CACAAGATAAAAATATATCATCATGAACAATAAAACTGTCTGCTTACATAAACAGTAATACAAGGGGTGT
TATGAGCCATATTCAACGGGAAACGTCTTGCTCGAGGCCGCGATTAAATTCCAACATGGATGCTGATTTA
TATGGGTATAAATGGGCTCGCGATAATGTCGGGCAATCAGGTGCGACAATCTATCGCTTGTATGGGAAGC
CCCATGCGCCAGAGTTGTTTCTGAAACATGGCAAAGGTAGCGTTGCCAATGATGTTACAGATGAGATGGT
CAGACTAAACTGGCTGACGGAATTTATGCCTCTTCCGACCATCAAGCATTTTATCCGTACTCCTGATGAT
GCATGGTTACTCACCACTGCGATCCCCGGGAAAACAGCATTCCAGGTATTAGAAGAATATCCTGATTCAG
GTGAAAATATTGTTGATGCGCTGGCAGTGTTCCTGCGCCGGTTGCATTCGATTCCTGTTTGTAATTGTCC
TTTTAACAGCGATCGCGTATTTCGTCTCGCTCAGGCGCAATCACGAATGAATAACGGTTTGGTTGATGCG
AGTGATTTTGATGACGAGCGTAATGGCTGGCCTGTTGAACAAGTCTGGAAAGAAATGCATAATCTTTTGC
CATTCTCACCGGATTCAGTCGTCACTCATGGTGATTTCTCACTTGATAACCTTATTTTTGACGAGGGGAA
ATTAATAGGTTGTATTGATGTTGGACGAGTCGGAATCGCAGACCGATACCAGGATCTTGCCATCCTATGG
AACTGCCTCGGTGAGTTTTCTCCTTCATTACAGAAACGGCTTTTTCAAAAATATGGTATTGATAATCCTG
ATATGAATAAATTGCAGTTTCATTTGATGCTCGATGAGTTTTTCTAATCAGAATTGGTTAATTGGTTGTA
ACACTGGCAGAGCATTACGCTGACTTGACGGGACGGCGGCTTTGTTGAATAAATCGAACTTTTGCTGAGT
TGAAGGATCAGATCACGCATCTTCCCGACAACGCAGACCGTTCCGTGGCAAAGCAAAAGTTCAAAATCAC
CAACTGGTCCACCTACAACAAAGCTCTCACCAACCGTGGCTCCCTCACTTTCTGGCTGGATGATGGGGCG
ATTCAGGCCTGGTATGAGTCAGCAACACCTTCTTCACGAGGCAGACCTCACTAGTTCCATGAGCGTCAGA
CCCCGTAGAAAAGATCAAAGGATCTTCTTGAGATCCTTTTTTTCTGCGCGTAATCTGCTGCTTGCAAACA
AAAAAACCACCGCTACCAGCGGTGGTTTGTTTGCCGGATCAAGAGCTACCAACTCTTTTTCCGAAGGTAA
CTGGCTTCAGCAGAGCGCAGATACCAAATACTGTCCTTCTAGTGTAGCCGTAGTTAGGCCACCACTTCAA
GAACTCTGTAGCACCGCCTACATACCTCGCTCTGCTAATCCTGTTACCAGTGGCTGCTGCCAGTGGCGAT
AAGTCGTGTCTTACCGGGTTGGACTCAAGACGATAGTTACCGGATAAGGCGCAGCGGTCGGGCTGAACGG
GGGGTTCGTGCACACAGCCCAGCTTGGAGCGAACGACCTACACCGAACTGAGATACCTACAGCGTGAGCT
ATGAGAAAGCGCCACGCTTCCCGAGGGGAGAAAGGCGGACAGGTATCCGGTAAGCGGCAGGGTCGGAACA
GGAGAGCGCACGAGGGAGCTTCCAGGGGGAAACGCCTGGTATCTTTATAGTCCTGTCGGGTTTCGCCACC
TCTGACTTGAGCGTCGATTTTTGTGATGCTCGTCAGGGGGGCGGAGCCTATGGAAAAACGCCAGCAACGC
GGCCTTTTTACGGTTCCTGGCCTTTTGCTGGCCTTTTGCTCACATGTTCTTTCCTGCGTTATCCCCTGAT
TCTGTGGATAACCGTATTACCGCCTTTGAGTGAGCTGATACCGCTCGCCGCAGCCGAACGACCGAGCGCA
ACGCGTGCGGCCGCGGTACCAGATCTTTAAATCTAGAGGATCGTCGGCACCGTCACGGCCGTGGGAGGCG
GCACGATCCGCGACGTGATGATCGGCCGCATCCCCACGGTGCTGCGCAGTGAGCTCTACGCCATCCCGGC
GTTGATCTGTGCGTTCGCACGCACAGGCCCGGTGTGAGAAGGGTCTCTGACGAGCGGGAGAACCCACCCG
GGGTGGGCGAGTTTGTCCTGCGTGTGCTCGGTCGAGTAGGCTCTGGGAGTACCCGTGTGTACGACCAGCA
CGGCATACATCATTTCGACGCCGAGAGATTCGCCGCCCGAAATGAGCACGATCCGCATGCTTAATTAAGG
AGGTATCTCCATGAGCGGTCACCATCACCATCACCACGGCGGTAGCGCCATGAGCGTGAGCAAGGGCGAG
GAGACCACAATGGGCGTAATCAAGCCCGACATGAAGATCAAGCTGAAGATGGAGGGCAACGTGAATGGCC
ACGCCTTCGTGATCGAGGGCGAGGGCGAGGGCAAGCCCTACGACGGCACCAACACCATCAACCTGGAGGT
GAAGGAGGGAGCCCCCCTGCCCTTCTCCTACGACATTCTGACCACCGCGTTCAGTTACGGCAACAGGGCC
TTCACCAAGTACCCCGACGACATCCCCAACTACTTCAAGCAGTCCTTCCCCGAGGGCTACTCTTGGGAGC
GCACCATGACCTTCGAGGACAAGGGCATCGTGAAGGTGAAGTCCGACATCTCCATGGAGGAGGACTCCTT
CATCTACGAGATACACCTCAAGGGCGAGAACTTCCCCCCCAACGGCCCCGTGATGCAGAAGGAGACCACC
GGCTGGGACGCCTCCACCGAGAGGATGTACGTGCGCGACGGCGTGCTGAAGGGCGACGTCAAGATGAAGC
TGCTGCTGGAGGGCGGCGGCCACCACCGCGTTGACTTCAAGACCATCTACAGGGCCAAGAAGGCGGTGAA
GCTGCCCGACTATCACTTTGTGGACCACCGCATCGAGATCCTGAACCACGACAAGGACTACAACAAGGTG
ACCGTTTACGAGATCGCCGTGGCCCGCAACTCCACCGACGGCATGGACGAGCTGTACAAGTAAAAGCTTT
CCGCATGCTTAATTAAGGAGGTATCTCCATGAGCGGTCACCATCACCATCACCACGGCGGTAGCGCCATG
GGCAGCGTGAGCAAGGGCGAGGAGACCACAATGGGCGTGATCAAGCCGGACATGAAGATCAAGCTGAAGA
TGGAGGGCAACGTGAACGGCCACGCCTTCGTGATCGAGGGCGAGGGCGAGGGCAAGCCGTACGACGGCAC
CAACACCATCAACCTGGAGGTGAAGGAGGGCGCCCCGCTGCCGTTCTCGTACGACATCCTGACCACCGCC
TTCTCGTACGGCAACCGCGCCTTCACCAAGTACCCGGACGACATCCCGAACTACTTCAAGCAGTCGTTCC
CGGAGGGCTACTCGTGGGAGCGCACCATGACCTTCGAGGACAAGGGCATCGTGAAGGTGAAGTCGGACAT
CTCGATGGAGGAGGACTCGTTCATCTACGAGATCCACCTGAAGGGCGAGAACTTCCCGCCGAACGGCCCG
GTGATGCAGAAGGAGACCACCGGCTGGGACGCCTCGACCGAGCGCATGTACGTGCGCGACGGCGTGCTGA
AGGGCGACGTGAAGATGAAGCTGCTGCTGGAGGGCGGCGGCCACCACCGCGTGGACTTCAAGACCATCTA
CCGCGCCAAGAAGGCCGTGAAGCTGCCGGACTACCACTTCGTGGACCACCGCATCGAGATCCTGAACCAC
GACAAGGACTACAACAAGGTGACCGTGTACGAGATCGCCGTGGCCCGCAACTCGACCGACGGCATGGACG
AGCTGTACAAGTAAGCTTATCGATGTCGACGTAGTTAACTAGCGTACGATCGACTGCCAGGCATCAAATA
AAACGAAAGGCTCAGTCGAAAGACTGGGCCTTTCGTTTTATGCCATCATGGCCGCGGTGATCAGCTAGAG
CCGTGAACGACAGGGCGAAC
Features (pLannotate 1.2.2; 11 found; start..end, strand, type, name):
    531..635     -  CDS            32 (fragment): VG32_BPML5 - Protein predicted: Swiss-Prot protein existence level 4. From Mycobacterium phage L5 (Mycobacteriophage L5).
    772..1587    +  CDS            KanR: aminoglycoside phosphotransferase; aph(3')-Ia; confers resistance to kanamycin in bacteria or G418 (Geneticin®) in eukaryotes
   1728..1871    +  CDS            TRA2_ECOLX (fragment): Protein predicted: Swiss-Prot protein existence level 4. Required for transposition of transposon Tn903. From Escherichia coli.
   1918..2506    +  rep_origin     ori: high-copy-number ColE1/pMB1/pBR322/pUC origin of replication
   2670..2804    +  CDS            Y4104_STRCO (fragment): Protein inferred from homology: Swiss-Prot protein existence level 3. From Streptomyces coelicolor (strain ATCC BAA-471 / A3(2) / M145).
   3030..3046    +  CDS            6xHis (fragment): 6xHis affinity tag
   3066..3773    +  CDS            mWasabi: green variant of teal fluorescent protein mTFP1 (Ai et al., 2008)
   3818..3834    +  CDS            6xHis (fragment): 6xHis affinity tag
   3857..4561    +  CDS            mWasabi: mWasabi is a basic (constitutively fluorescent) green fluorescent protein published in 2008, derived from Clavularia sp.. It has high acid sensitivity.
   4615..4661    +  terminator     rrnB T1 terminator: transcription terminator T1 from the E. coli rrnB gene
   4641..71      -  CDS            34.1 (fragment) (across the origin): VG341_BPMD2 - Protein predicted: Swiss-Prot protein existence level 4. Putative excisionase. From Mycobacterium phage D29 (Mycobacteriophage D29).
