[The description below was written by a language model from this plasmid's Addgene catalogue record and pLannotate feature annotations shown in this document.]
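Description:
Plasmid L5 attB:Psmyc double green is a 4,710 nt mycobacterial integrating reporter plasmid built on the pMV306 backbone and intended to place a green fluorescent reporter into the chromosome of Mycobacterium tuberculosis. It is propagated in E. coli through a high-copy ColE1/pUC-type origin and selected with kanamycin via the aph(3')-Ia (KanR) gene; a neighbouring fragment of a Tn903 transposition protein is probably a remnant of the source of that resistance cassette. No mycobacterial plasmid origin is annotated, which fits a design that persists in mycobacteria only by integration. The plasmid name points to the mycobacteriophage L5 attB site as the chromosomal target, and the table shows short fragments matching L5 and D29 phage proteins (gp32 and a putative excisionase), consistent with phage-derived attachment-region sequence. No integrase gene or attP site is annotated in the table, so the record does not show how integrase is provided.

The payload is two tandem copies of mWasabi, a bright monomeric green variant of mTFP1 derived from Clavularia. They lie in the same orientation, and the catalogue lists one as mWasabi and the other as "mWasabi CO", presumably a codon-optimised version. Partial 6xHis tag matches lie just upstream of each coding sequence, and the E. coli rrnB T1 terminator follows the second copy. The name indicates expression from the Psmyc promoter, although no promoter is annotated; a small fragment with homology to a Streptomyces coelicolor protein sits upstream of the first copy. Doubling the fluorophore is presumably meant to raise signal from a single-copy integrated cassette. The stated use is generating stably fluorescent M. tuberculosis reporter strains.
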