Addgene plasmid #169412: Plasmid L5 attB:Psmyc double green
Purpose: Chromosomally-Integrated Fluorescent Mycobacterium tuberculosis Reporter Constructs for double green
Depositing lab: Clifton Barry III. Depositing organization: National Institute of Allergy and Infectious Diseases (NIAID). Publication: Development and Optimization of Chromosomally-Integrated Fluorescent Mycobacterium tuberculosis Reporter Constructs. Kolbe K, Bell AC, Prosser GA, Assmann M, Yang HJ, Forbes HE, Gallucci S, Mayer-Barber KD, Boshoff HI, Barry Iii CE. Front Microbiol. 2020 Dec 9;11:591866. doi: 10.3389/fmicb.2020.591866. eCollection 2020. PubMed 33362741.
Backbone
  Vector backbone: pMV306
  Vector type: Unspecified
Growth in bacteria
  Bacterial resistance: Kanamycin, 50 μg/mL
  Growth temperature: 37°C
  Growth strain: DH5alpha
  Copy number: Unknown
Gene/Insert 1
  Gene/Insert name: mWasabi
  Insert size (bp): 714
Gene/Insert 2
  Gene/Insert name: mWasabi CO
Terms and licenses: Academic/Nonprofit Terms; Industry Terms: Not Available to Industry
How to cite: Plasmid L5 attB:Psmyc double green was a gift from Clifton Barry III (Addgene plasmid # 169412 ; http://n2t.net/addgene:169412 ; RRID:Addgene_169412)
